Addgene plasmid #194537: pRSII42N-TDH3pr-mNeon
Purpose: High copy vector backbone with nourseothricin selectivity, encodes for TDH3(pr) driven expression of mNeon
Depositing lab: Patrick Gibney. Depositing organization: Cornell University. Publication: Auxotrophy-Independent Plasmid Shuttle Vectors for Applications in Diverse Yeasts. Smith JR, Sislak CD, Fernandez Mendoza P, Carmichael L, Lewis AG, Chen A, Jiang GZ, Gibney PA. Appl Microbiol. 2024; 4(1):453-469. doi: 10.3390/applmicrobiol4010031.
Backbone
  Vector backbone: pRSII42N-TDH3pr
  Vector type: Yeast Expression
  Selectable markers: Nourseothricin
Growth in bacteria
  Bacterial resistance: Ampicillin, 100 μg/mL
  Growth temperature: 37°C
  Growth strain: DH5alpha
  Copy number: High Copy
Gene/Insert
  Gene/Insert name: natAC
  Species: S. cerevisiae (budding yeast)
  Promoter: TDH3
  Cloning method: Gibson Cloning
Terms and licenses: Academic/Nonprofit Terms; Industry Terms: Not Available to Industry
How to cite: pRSII42N-TDH3pr-mNeon was a gift from Patrick Gibney (Addgene plasmid # 194537 ; http://n2t.net/addgene:194537 ; RRID:Addgene_194537)
