[The description below was written by a language model from this plasmid's Addgene catalogue record and pLannotate feature annotations shown in this document.]
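Description:
pRSII42N-TDH3pr-mNeon is a high-copy yeast expression shuttle vector (7,354 nt in the sequenced record) built on the pRSII42N-TDH3pr backbone. It belongs to a plasmid series designed to be independent of auxotrophic markers, so it can be used in prototrophic or otherwise unmarked yeasts. In E. coli it replicates from a high-copy ColE1/pUC-type origin and is selected with ampicillin through the bla gene. An f1 origin is also present. In yeast the 2μ origin provides multicopy episomal maintenance. Selection there relies on a nourseothricin resistance cassette, in which a streptothricin acetyltransferase coding sequence of Streptomyces origin is flanked by the Ashbya gossypii TEF promoter and terminator. The catalogue's insert field lists "natAC" with S. cerevisiae as the species, which appears to refer to this marker rather than to the reporter. The plasmid name, stated purpose and feature table all point to mNeonGreen as the expressed payload.

The expression cassette places the mNeonGreen coding sequence under the S. cerevisiae TDH3 (glyceraldehyde-3-phosphate dehydrogenase, GAP) promoter, which is strong and constitutive, and terminates it with the CYC1 terminator. mNeonGreen is a bright, rapidly maturing monomeric green/yellow fluorescent protein derived from Branchiostoma lanceolatum. No fusion tags are annotated. The cassette sits within the remnants of a pBluescript-style cloning region, flanked by T3 and T7 promoters and by lac promoter/operator and lacZα fragments. The insert was assembled by Gibson cloning. The plasmid serves as a fluorescent reporter for TDH3-driven expression from a drug-selectable, high-copy backbone, for example to check transformation, plasmid maintenance and expression levels in diverse yeast strains.
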