Features (pLannotate 1.2.2; 21 found; start..end, strand, type, name):
    928..1516    +  rep_origin     ori: high-copy-number ColE1/pMB1/pBR322/pUC origin of replication
   1699..1791    +  CDS            lacI (fragment): lac repressor; lacI; The lac repressor binds to the lac operator to inhibit transcription in E. coli. This inhibition can be relieved by adding lactose or isopropyl-β-D-thiogalactopyranoside (IPTG).
   1804..1825    +  protein_bind   CAP binding site: CAP binding activates transcription in the presence of cAMP. E. coli catabolite activator protein
   1840..1870    +  promoter       lac promoter: promoter for the E. coli lac operon
   1878..1894    +  protein_bind   lac operator: The lac repressor binds to the lac operator to inhibit transcription in E. coli. This inhibition can be relieved by adding lactose or isopropyl-β-D-thiogalactopyranoside (IPTG). lac repressor encoded by lacI
   1939..1957    +  promoter       T3 promoter: promoter for bacteriophage T3 RNA polymerase
   1982..2626    +  promoter       GAP promoter: S. cerevisiae TDH3; promoter for glyceraldehyde-3-phosphate dehydrogenase
   2643..3350    +  CDS            mNeonGreen: mNeonGreen is a basic (constitutively fluorescent) green/yellow fluorescent protein published in 2013, derived from Branchiostoma lanceolatum. It is reported to be a very rapidly-maturing monomer with moderate acid sensitivity.
   3360..3607    +  terminator     CYC1 terminator: S. cerevisiae CYC1; transcription terminator for CYC1
   3626..3644    -  promoter       T7 promoter: promoter for bacteriophage T7 RNA polymerase
   3652..3807    +  CDS            lacZα (fragment): LacZα fragment of β-galactosidase; lacZ fragment
   3811..4266    +  rep_origin     f1 ori (sequence partly withheld): f1 bacteriophage origin of replication; arrow indicates direction of (+) strand synthesis
   4267..4318    -  misc_feature   bom (fragment): basis of mobility region from pBR322
   4354..4551    -  terminator     TEF terminator: Ashbya gossypii TEF terminator
   4563..5138    -  CDS            sta: STA_STRLA - Experimental evidence at protein level: Swiss-Prot protein existence level 1. Involved in resistance to streptothricin, a broad-spectrum antibiotic produced by streptomycetes. Detoxifies streptothricin via acetylation of the beta amino group of the first beta-lysyl moiety of streptothricin. From Streptomyces lavendulae.
   5133..5476    -  promoter       TEF promoter: Ashbya gossypii TEF promoter
   5519..5568    -  misc_feature   bom (fragment): basis of mobility region from pBR322
   5670..5705    -  CDS            rop (fragment): Rop protein, which maintains plasmids at low copy number; rop
   5773..7119    +  rep_origin     2μ ori: yeast 2μ plasmid origin of replication
   7146..7250    +  promoter       AmpR promoter: bla
   7251..757     +  CDS            AmpR (across the origin): β-lactamase; bla; confers resistance to ampicillin, carbenicillin, and related antibiotics
>Addgene plasmid #194537 | pRSII42N-TDH3pr-mNeon | addgene full sequence | sequence record 380555 | Addgene NGS Result
AGATCAGTTGGGTGCACGAGTGGGTTACATCGAACTGGATCTCAACAGCGGTAAGATCCTTGAGAGTTTT
CGCCCCGAAGAACGTTTTCCAATGATGAGCACTTTTAAAGTTCTGCTATGTGGCGCGGTATTATCCCGTA
TTGACGCCGGGCAAGAGCAACTCGGTCGCCGCATACACTATTCTCAGAATGACTTGGTTGAGTACTCACC
AGTCACAGAAAAGCATCTTACGGATGGCATGACAGTAAGAGAATTATGCAGTGCTGCCATAACCATGAGT
GATAACACTGCGGCCAACTTACTTCTGACAACGATCGGAGGACCGAAGGAGCTAACCGCTTTTTTGCACA
ACATGGGGGATCATGTAACTCGCCTTGATCGTTGGGAACCGGAGCTGAATGAAGCCATACCAAACGACGA
GCGTGACACCACGATGCCTGTAGCAATGGCAACAACGTTGCGCAAACTATTAACTGGCGAACTACTTACT
CTAGCTTCCCGGCAACAATTAATAGACTGGATGGAGGCGGATAAAGTTGCAGGACCACTTCTGCGCTCGG
CCCTTCCGGCTGGCTGGTTTATTGCTGATAAATCTGGAGCCGGTGAGCGTGGGTCTCGCGGTATCATTGC
AGCACTGGGGCCAGATGGTAAGCCCTCCCGTATCGTAGTTATCTACACGACGGGGAGTCAGGCAACTATG
GATGAACGAAATAGACAGATCGCTGAGATAGGTGCCTCACTGATTAAGCATTGGTAACTGTCAGACCAAG
TTTACTCATATATACTTTAGATTGATTTAAAACTTCATTTTTAATTTAAAAGGATCTAGGTGAAGATCCT
TTTTGATAATCTCATGACCAAAATCCCTTAACGTGAGTTTTCGTTCCACTGAGCGTCAGACCCCGTAGAA
AAGATCAAAGGATCTTCTTGAGATCCTTTTTTTCTGCGCGTAATCTGCTGCTTGCAAACAAAAAAACCAC
CGCTACCAGCGGTGGTTTGTTTGCCGGATCAAGAGCTACCAACTCTTTTTCCGAAGGTAACTGGCTTCAG
CAGAGCGCAGATACCAAATACTGTTCTTCTAGTGTAGCCGTAGTTAGGCCACCACTTCAAGAACTCTGTA
GCACCGCCTACATACCTCGCTCTGCTAATCCTGTTACCAGTGGCTGCTGCCAGTGGCGATAAGTCGTGTC
TTACCGGGTTGGACTCAAGACGATAGTTACCGGATAAGGCGCAGCGGTCGGGCTGAACGGGGGGTTCGTG
CACACAGCCCAGCTTGGAGCGAACGACCTACACCGAACTGAGATACCTACAGCGTGAGCTATGAGAAAGC
GCCACGCTTCCCGAAGGGAGAAAGGCGGACAGGTATCCGGTAAGCGGCAGGGTCGGAACAGGAGAGCGCA
CGAGGGAGCTTCCAGGGGGAAACGCCTGGTATCTTTATAGTCCTGTCGGGTTTCGCCACCTCTGACTTGA
GCGTCGATTTTTGTGATGCTCGTCAGGGGGGCGGAGCCTATGGAAAAACGCCAGCAACGCGGCCTTTTTA
CGGTTCCTGGCCTTTCGCTGGCCTTTTGCTCACATGTTCTTTCCTGCGTTATCCCCTGATTCTGTGGATA
ACCGTATTACCGCCTTTGAGTGAGCTGATACCGCTCGCCGCAGCCGAACGACCGAGCGCAGCGAGTCAGT
GAGCGAGGAAGCGGAAGAGCGCCCAATACGCAAACCGCCTCTCCCCGCGCGTTGGCCGATTCATTAATGC
AGCTGGCACGACAGGTTTCCCGACTGGAAAGCGGGCAGTGAGCGCAACGCAATTAATGTGAGTTAGCTCA
CTCATTAGGCACCCCAGGCTTTACACTTTATGCTTCCGGCTCGTATGTTGTGTGGAATTGTGAGCGGATA
ACAATTTCACACAGGAAACAGCTATGACCATGATTACGCCAAGCGCGCAATTAACCCTCACTAAAGGGAA
CAAAAGCTGGAGCTCAGTTTATCATTATCAATACTCGCCATTTCAAAGAATACGTAAATAATTAATAGTA
GTGATTTTCCTAACTTTATTTAGTCAAAAAATTAGCCTTTTAATTCTGCTGTAACCCGTACATGCCCAAA
ATAGGGGGCGGGTTACACAGAATATATAACATCGTAGGTGTCTGGGTGAACAGTTTATTCCTGGCATCCA
CTAAATATAATGGAGCCCGCTTTTTAAGCTGGCATCCAGAAAAAAAAAGAATCCCAGCACCAAAATATTG
TTTTCTTCACCAACCATCAGTTCATAGGTCCATTCTCTTAGCGCAACTACAGAGAACAGGGGCACAAACA
GGCAAAAAACGGGCACAACCTCAATGGAGTGATGCAACCTGCCTGGAGTAAATGATGACACAAGGCAATT
GACCCACGCATGTATCTATCTCATTTTCTTACACCTTCTATTACCTTCTGCTCTCTCTGATTTGGAAAAA
GCTGAAAAAAAAGGTTGAAACCAGTTCCCTGAAATTATTCCCCTACTTGACTAATAAGTATATAAAGACG
GTAGGTATTGATTGTAATTCTGTAAATCTATTTCTTAAACTTCTTAAATTCTACTTTTATAGTTAGTCTT
TTTTTTAGTTTTAAAACACCAAGAACTTAGTTTCGACGGATCTAGAACTAGTATGGTCTCAAAAGGGGAG
GAGGACAACATGGCATCCTTGCCAGCAACTCACGAATTACATATTTTCGGAAGTATTAATGGTGTTGACT
TTGATATGGTTGGACAAGGCACTGGTAATCCAAACGATGGATACGAGGAACTTAATCTTAAATCAACAAA
AGGCGATTTGCAATTTTCCCCCTGGATTCTTGTGCCCCATATTGGGTACGGCTTTCATCAATATTTACCT
TACCCTGATGGAATGAGTCCATTTCAAGCCGCTATGGTAGACGGTTCTGGCTACCAAGTTCATAGAACCA
TGCAGTTTGAAGACGGCGCTTCCTTAACAGTAAACTACAGGTACACGTACGAGGGTTCCCATATTAAGGG
AGAAGCCCAAGTTAAGGGTACTGGTTTTCCGGCTGATGGTCCCGTTATGACTAATAGCCTGACAGCTGCT
GACTGGTGTAGGTCTAAAAAGACATATCCTAACGATAAAACAATAATTTCAACTTTTAAGTGGTCTTATA
CCACTGGCAATGGTAAAAGATACAGATCCACTGCCCGTACTACGTATACATTCGCTAAACCAATGGCCGC
TAATTATCTTAAAAATCAACCCATGTACGTGTTTAGGAAGACTGAACTAAAACATAGTAAGACCGAGTTG
AACTTTAAGGAATGGCAAAAAGCCTTCACCGATGTCATGGGAATGGATGAATTATATAAGTAACTCGAGT
CATGTAATTAGTTATGTCACGCTTACATTCACGCCCTCCCCCCACATCCGCTCTAACCGAAAAGGAAGGA
GTTAGACAACCTGAAGTCTAGGTCCCTATTTATTTTTTTATAGTTATGTTAGTATTAAGAACGTTATTTA
TATTTCAAATTTTTCTTTTTTTTCTGTACAGACGCGTGTACGCATGTAACATTATACTGAAAACCTTGCT
TGAGAAGGTTTTGGGACGCTCGAAGGCTTTAATTTGCGGCCGGTACCCAATTCGCCCTATAGTGAGTCGT
ATTACGCGCGCTCACTGGCCGTCGTTTTACAACGTCGTGACTGGGAAAACCCTGGCGTTACCCAACTTAA
TCGCCTTGCAGCACATCCCCCTTTCGCCAGCTGGCGTAATAGCGAAGAGGCCCGCACCGATCGCCCTTCC
CAACAGTTGCGCAGCCTGAATGGCGAATGG
[124 nt withheld, positions 3811-3934]
C
[91 nt withheld, positions 3936-4026]
A
[49 nt withheld, positions 4028-4076]
CCTTTGACGTTGGAGTCCACGTTCTTT
[37 nt withheld, positions 4104-4140]
ACCCTATCTCGGTCTATTCTTTCGATTTATAAGGGATTTTGCCGATTTCGGCCTATTGGTTAAAAAATGA
GCTGATTTAACAAAAATTTAACGCGAATTTTAACAAAATATTAACGCTTACAATTTCCTGATGCGGTATT
TTCTCCTTACGCATCTGTGCGGTATTTCACACCGCATAGACACTGGATGGCGGCGTTAGTATCGAATCGA
CAGCAGTATAGCGACCAGCATTCACATACGATTGACGCATGATATTACTTTCTGCGCACTTAACTTCGCA
TCTGGGCAGATGATGTCGAGGCGAAAAAAAATATAAATCACGCTAACATTTGATTAAAATAGAACAACTA
CAATATAAAAAAACTATACAAATGACAAGTTCTTGAAAACAAGAATCTTTTTATTGTCAGTACTGATTAT
CAAGGGCAAGGCATTGACATATATAATGCCTGTTCTCCATCTGAAGCAGTTCCGTCATACAAGGCTGTAT
CAAGGCCACATAAAGTAAAACCCATTCTTCTGTATGCGTGGATTGCCGGTGCATTTACGTTGGTGACTTC
CAACCACAAATGACCTGCACCTCTTTCACGTGCAAATTCTGTTGCAAGTCCCATCAGAGCCCTACCCACA
CCGTGACCCCTATGTTCAGGAGCAACTTCAATGTCTTCGACTGTAAGTCTTCTGTTCCACCCCGAATATG
AGACTACTACGAAACCAGCTAAATCTCCGTCGTCGCCGTAGGCCACAAATGTTCTACTATCCGGGTCTCC
GTCTTCACCATCGTCACTTTCATCATCGCTTTCATCATCAGGAAACACTTTGGTTAGAGGTGGATCGACT
GGAACTTCTCTTAATGTAAAGCCGTCTCCTGTAGCTGTAACACGGAAAACGGTATCCGTCGTGAAAGAAC
CATCAAGAGCTTCAATAGCTTCTGCATCACCTGGGACAGATGTACGATACCTGTAGGCGGTGTCGTCTAA
TGTAGTACCCATGGTTGTTTATGTTCGGATGTGATGTGAGAACTGTATCCTAGCAAGATTTTAAAAGGAA
GTATATGAAAGAAGAACCTCAGTGGCAAATCCTAACCTTTTATATTTCTCTACAGGGGCGCGGCGTGGGG
ACAATTCAACGCGTCTGTGAGGGGAGCGTTTCCCTGCTCGCAGGTCTGCAGCGAGGAGCCGTAATTTTTG
CTTCGCGCCGTGCGGCCATCAAAATGTATGGATGCAAATGATTATACATGGGGATGTATGGGCTAAATGT
ACGGGCGACAGTCACATCATGCCCCTGAGCTGCGCACGTCAAGACTGTCAAGGAGGGTATTCTGGGCCTC
CATGTCGCTGGCCGGGTGACCCGGCGGGGACGAGGCAAGCTAAGGTGGTATGGTGCACTCTCAGTACAAT
CTGCTCTGATGCCGCATAGTTAAGCCAGCCCCGACACCCGCCAACACCCGCTGACGCGCCCTGACGGGCT
TGTCTGCTCCCGGCATCCGCTTACAGACAAGCTGTGACCGTCTCCGGGAGCTGCATGCGTCAGAGGTTTT
CACCGTCATCACCGAAACGCGCGAGACGAAAGGGCCTCGTGATACGCCTATTTTTATAGGTTAATGTCAT
GATAATAATGGTTTCTTAGTATGATCCAATATCAAAGGAAATGATAGCATTGAAGGATGAGACTAATCCA
ATTGAGGAGTGGCAGCATATAGAACAGCTAAAGGGTAGTGCTGAAGGAAGCATACGATACCCCGCATGGA
ATGGGATAATATCACAGGAGGTACTAGACTACCTTTCATCCTACATAAATAGACGCATATAAGTACGCAT
TTAAGCATAAACACGCACTATGCCGTTCTTCTCATGTATATATATATACAGGCAACACGCAGATATAGGT
GCGACGTGAACAGTGAGCTGCATGTGCGCAGCTCGCGTTGCATTTTCGGAAGCGCTCGTTTTCGGAAACG
CTTTGAAGTTCCTATTCCGAAGTTCCTATTCTCTAGCTAGAAAGTATAGGAACTTCAGAGCGCTTTTGAA
AACCAAAAGCGCTCTGAAGACGCACTTTCAAAAAACCAAAAACGCACCGGACTGTAACGAGCTACTAAAA
TATTGCGAATACCGCTTCCACAAACATTGCTCAAAAGTATCTCTTTGCTATATATCTCTGTGCTATATCC
CTATATAACCTACCCATCCACCTTTCGCTCCTTGAACTTGCATCTAAACTCGACCTCTACATTTTTTATG
TTTATCTCTAGTATTACTCTTTAGACAAAAAAATTGTAGTAAGAACTATTCATAGAGTGAATCGAAAACA
ATACGAAAATGTAAACATTTCCTATACGTAGTATATAGAGACAAAATAGAAGAAACCGTTCATAATTTTC
TGACCAATGAAGAATCATCAACGCTATCACCTTCTGTTCACAAAGTATGCGCAATCCACATCGGTATAGA
ATATAATCGGGGATGCCTTTATCTTGAAAAAATGCACCCGCAGCTTCGCTAGTAATCAGTAAACGCGGGA
AGTGGAGTCAGGCTTTTTTTATGGAAGAGAAAATAGACACCAAAGTAGCCTTCTCCTAACCTTAACGGAC
CTACAGTGCAAAAAGTTATCAAGAGACTGCATTATAGAGCGCACAAAGGAGAAAAAAAGTAATCTAAGAT
GCTTTGTTAGAAAAATAGCGCTCTCGGGATGCATTTTTGTAGAACAAAAAAGAAGTATAGATTCTTTGTT
GGTAAAATAGCGCTCTCGCGTTGCATTTCTGTTCTGTAAAAATGCAGCTCAGATTCTTTGTTTGAAAAAT
TAGCGCTCTCGCGTTGCATTTTTGTTTTACAAAAATGAAGCACAGATTCTTCGTTGGTAAAATAGCGCTT
TCGCGTTGCATTTCTGTTCTGTAAAAATGCAGCTCAGATTCTTTGTTTGAAAAATTAGCGCTCTCGCGTT
GCATTTTTGTTCTACAAAATGAAGCACAGATGCTTCGTTCAGGTGGCACTTTTCGGGGAAATGTGCGCGG
AACCCCTATTTGTTTATTTTTCTAAATACATTCAAATATGTATCCGCTCATGAGACAATAACCCTGATAA
ATGCTTCAATAATATTGAAAAAGGAAGAGTATGAGTATTCAACATTTCCGTGTCGCCCTTATTCCCTTTT
TTGCGGCATTTTGCCTTCCTGTTTTTGCTCACCCAGAAACGCTGGTGAAAGTAAAAGATGCTGA
